>Addgene plasmid #83309 | pRSETB-roGFP1-R7 | addgene partial sequence | sequence record 162959 | T7 5'-TAATACGACTCACTATAGGG-3'
ACTTTAAGAAGGAGATATACATATGCGGGGTTCTCATCATCATCATCATCATGGTATGGCTAGCATGACT
GGTGGACAGCAAATGGGTCGGGATCTGTACGACGATGACGATAAGGATCCCCCCGCTGAATTCATGAGTA
AAGGAGAAGAACTTTTCACTGGAGTTGTCCCAATTCTTGTTGAATTAGATGGTGATGTTAATGGGCACAA
ATTTTCTGTCAGTGGAGAGGGTGAAGGTGATGCAACATACGGAAAACTTACCCTTAAATTTATTTCCACT
ACTGGAAAACTACCTGTTCCATGGCCAACACTTGTCACTACTTTCAGTTATGGTGTTCAATGCTTTTCAA
GATACCCAGATCATATGAAACGGCATGACTTTTTCAAGAGTGCCATGCCCGAAGGTTATGTACAGGAAAG
AACTATATTTTTCAAAGATGACGGGAACTACAAGACACGTGCTGAAGTCAAGTTTGAAGGTGATACCCTT
GTTAATAGAATCGAGTTAAAAGGTATTGATTTTAAAGAAGATGGAAACATTCTTGGACACAAATTGGAAT
ACAACTATAACTGCCACAATGTATACATCATGGCAGACAAACAAAAGAATGGAATCAAAGTTAACTTCAA
AATTAGACACAACATTGAAGATGGAAGCGTTCAACTAGCAGACCATTATCAACAAAATACTCCAATTGGC
GATGGCCCTGTCCTTTTACCAGACAACCATTACCTGAAGACATGCTCTGCCCTTTCGAAAGATCCCAACG
AAAAGAGAGACCACATGGTCCTTCTTGAGCGCGTAACAGCTGCTGGGATTACACATG
