>Addgene plasmid #83309 | pRSETB-roGFP1-R7 | addgene partial sequence | sequence record 162961 | T7term 5'-GCTAGTTATTGCTCAGCGG-3'
TTGTTAGCAGCCGGATCAAGCTTCGAATTCCATGGTACCAGCTGCAGATCTCGAGCTCGGATCCTTATTA
TTTGTATAGTTCATCCATGCCATGTGTAATCCCAGCAGCTGTTACGCGCTCAAGAAGGACCATGTGGTCT
CTCTTTTCGTTGGGATCTTTCGAAAGGGCAGAGCATGTCTTCAGGTAATGGTTGTCTGGTAAAAGGACAG
GGCCATCGCCAATTGGAGTATTTTGTTGATAATGGTCTGCTAGTTGAACGCTTCCATCTTCAATGTTGTG
TCTAATTTTGAAGTTAACTTTGATTCCATTCTTTTGTTTGTCTGCCATGATGTATACATTGTGGCAGTTA
TAGTTGTATTCCAATTTGTGTCCAAGAATGTTTCCATCTTCTTTAAAATCAATACCTTTTAACTCGATTC
TATTAACAAGGGTATCACCTTCAAACTTGACTTCAGCACGTGTCTTGTAGTTCCCGTCATCTTTGAAAAA
TATAGTTCTTTCCTGTACATAACCTTCGGGCATGGCACTCTTGAAAAAGTCATGCCGTTTCATATGATCT
GGGTATCTTGAAAAGCATTGAACACCATAACTGAAAGTAGTGACAAGTGTTGGCCATGGAACAGGTAGTT
TTCCAGTAGTGGAAATAAATTTAAGGGTAAGTTTTCCGTATGTTGCATCACCTTCACCCTCTCCACTGAC
AGAAAATTTGTGCCCATTAACATCACCATCTAATTCAACAAGAATTGGGACAACTCCAGTGAAAAGTTCT
TCTCCTTTACTCATGAATTCAGCGGGGGGATCCTTATCGTCATCGTCGTACAGATCCCGACCCATTTGCT
GTC
