[The description below was written by a language model from this plasmid's Addgene catalogue record.]
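Description:
pRSETB-roGFP1-R7 is a bacterial expression plasmid built on the commercial pRSETB backbone (about 2.9 kb without insert), a high-copy vector selected with ampicillin. The record supplies catalogue fields only, with no feature table, so the promoter and origin are not explicitly listed. However, the T7 forward and T7 terminator sequencing primers, together with the stated purpose of inducible expression, fit the usual pRSET arrangement, in which the open reading frame sits between a T7 promoter and T7 terminator and is expressed in hosts that supply T7 RNA polymerase. DH5alpha is recorded as the propagation strain, and the expression host is not stated.

The payload is a 714 bp jellyfish GFP variant, roGFP1-R7 (also called ro1/7), cloned into a BamHI site that is retained at both ends of the insert. It is fused to an N-terminal 6xHis tag provided by the backbone, which allows purification of the recombinant protein by metal-affinity chromatography. The coding sequence carries the substitutions C48S, Q80R, S147C, Q204C, F223R and S202K. In redox-sensitive GFPs, the engineered cysteines at positions 147 and 204 lie on the surface of the barrel near the chromophore and form a reversible disulfide, so the fluorescence excitation properties shift with the redox state of the environment. The associated publication title indicates that this variant belongs to a series re-engineered for a faster response rate; the added basic residues F223R and S202K are presumably part of that redesign, though the record does not spell out their role. The construct is suited to producing His-tagged roGFP1-R7 in bacteria for purification and characterisation as a redox indicator.
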