Addgene plasmid #83309: pRSETB-roGFP1-R7
Purpose: Inducible expression of redox sensitive GFP in bacteria
Depositing lab: S. James Remington. Depositing organization: University of Oregon. Publication: Re-engineering redox-sensitive green fluorescent protein for improved response rate. Cannon MB, Remington SJ. Protein Sci. 2006 Jan;15(1):45-57. Epub 2005 Dec 1. 10.1110/ps.051734306 PubMed 16322566.
Backbone
  Vector backbone: pRSETB
  Backbone manufacturer: Invitrogen
  Backbone size w/o insert (bp): 2900
  Vector type: Bacterial Expression
Growth in bacteria
  Bacterial resistance: Ampicillin, 100 μg/mL
  Growth temperature: 37°C
  Growth strain: DH5alpha
  Copy number: High Copy
Gene/Insert
  Gene/Insert name: roGFP1-R7 (alt name: ro1/7)
  Species: jellyfish
  Insert size (bp): 714
  Mutation: C48S/Q80R/S147C/Q204C/F223R/S202K
  Tag / fusion protein: 6xHIS (N terminal on backbone)
  Cloning method: Restriction Enzyme; 5′ cloning site BamHI (not destroyed); 3′ cloning site BamHI (not destroyed)
  Sequencing primers: 5′ T7; 3′ T7 terminal
Terms and licenses: Academic/Nonprofit Terms; Industry Terms: Not Available to Industry
How to cite: pRSETB-roGFP1-R7 was a gift from S. James Remington (Addgene plasmid # 83309 ; http://n2t.net/addgene:83309 ; RRID:Addgene_83309)
